Addgene plasmid #193213: Lenti-sgFam135b#1/Cre
Purpose: Lentiviral vector expressing Cre recombinase (driven by mPGK promoter) and an sgRNA against the mouse Fam135b gene
Depositing lab: Julien Sage. Depositing organization: Stanford University. Publication: A multiplexed in vivo approach to identify driver genes in small cell lung cancer. Lee MC, Cai H, Murray CW, Li C, Shue YT, Andrejka L, He AL, Holzem AME, Drainas AP, Ko JH, Coles GL, Kong C, Zhu S, Zhu C, Wang J, van de Rijn M, Petrov DA, Winslow MM, Sage J. Cell Rep. 2023 Jan 13;42(1):111990. doi: 10.1016/j.celrep.2023.111990. PubMed 36640300.
Backbone
  Vector backbone: pLL3.3
  Vector type: Mammalian Expression, Lentiviral, CRISPR
Growth in bacteria
  Bacterial resistance: Ampicillin, 100 μg/mL
  Growth temperature: 37°C
  Growth strain: NEB Stable
  Copy number: High Copy
Gene/Insert
  Gene/Insert name: sgFam135b#1
  gRNA/shRNA sequence: CTAACTCCATACCTGATCAG
  Species: M. musculus (mouse)
  Insert size (bp): 20
  Entrez Gene: Fam135b (a.k.a. 1700010C24Rik, A830008O07Rik)
  Promoter: U6
  Cloning method: Restriction Enzyme; 5′ cloning site Unknown (unknown if destroyed); 3′ cloning site Unknown (unknown if destroyed)
Terms and licenses: Academic/Nonprofit Terms; Industry Terms: Not Available to Industry
Depositor comments: Please visit https://www.biorxiv.org/content/10.1101/2022.03.28.485708v1 for bioRxiv preprint.
How to cite: Lenti-sgFam135b#1/Cre was a gift from Julien Sage (Addgene plasmid # 193213 ; http://n2t.net/addgene:193213 ; RRID:Addgene_193213)
