[The description below was written by a language model from this plasmid's Addgene catalogue record and pLannotate feature annotations shown in this document.]
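Description:
Lenti-sgFam135b#1/Cre is an HIV-1-derived lentiviral transfer vector built on the pLL3.3 backbone that delivers two things at once: a single guide RNA against the mouse Fam135b gene and Cre recombinase. In bacteria it is maintained through a high-copy ColE1/pUC-type origin and selected with ampicillin via the β-lactamase gene. The sequenced plasmid is about 7.8 kb. Viral genomic RNA is transcribed in packaging cells from a CMV enhancer/promoter fused to a truncated 5' LTR, so production should not depend on Tat. The transcript carries the Ψ packaging signal with an adjoining gag fragment, the Rev response element for nuclear export, and the cPPT/CTS element that aids nuclear import of the reverse-transcribed genome. A WPRE sits upstream of a nef-fragment region and a second truncated LTR annotation at the 3' end, where it enhances transcript stability and expression.

The payload consists of two independent expression units in the same orientation. A human U6 RNA polymerase III promoter drives the 20-nt Fam135b-targeting spacer fused to the Streptococcus pyogenes Cas9 guide scaffold (annotated as a tracrRNA fragment), and a mouse PGK promoter drives Cre. The vector does not encode Cas9, so editing requires a host that supplies it. Cre can recombine loxP-flanked alleles in transduced cells, for example deleting floxed genes or activating a Cre-dependent Cas9 allele, although the record does not name the specific alleles. The associated publication describes a multiplexed in vivo approach to identifying driver genes in small cell lung cancer, which fits use of this vector to initiate tumours in mice while disrupting Fam135b in the same cells. The "#1" in the name suggests it is one of several guides for this gene.
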