Features (pLannotate 1.2.2; 21 found; start..end, strand, type, name):
      1..380     +  enhancer       CMV enhancer: human cytomegalovirus immediate early enhancer
    381..580     +  promoter       CMV promoter: human cytomegalovirus (CMV) immediate early promoter
    598..778     +  LTR            5' LTR (truncated): truncated 5' long terminal repeat (LTR) from HIV-1
    825..950     +  misc_feature   HIV-1 Ψ: packaging signal of human immunodeficiency virus type 1
    934..1272    +  CDS            HIV-1 gag (fragment): gag protein from human immunodeficiency virus 1; gag
   1447..1680    +  misc_feature   RRE: The Rev response element (RRE) of HIV-1 allows for Rev-dependent mRNA export from the nucleus to the cytoplasm.
   2057..2157    +  CDS            Rev (fragment): human immunodeficiency virus 1 (HIV-1) Rev protein; rev; enhances nuclear export of unspliced and incompletely spliced viral mRNAs
   2207..2324    +  misc_feature   cPPT/CTS: central polypurine tract and central termination sequence of HIV-1
   2406..2646    +  promoter       U6 promoter: RNA polymerase III promoter for human U6 snRNA
   2694..2761    +  misc_RNA       tracrRNA (fragment): trans-activating CRISPR RNA for the Streptococcus pyogenes CRISPR/Cas9 system
   2814..3306    +  promoter       PGK promoter: mouse phosphoglycerate kinase 1 promoter
   3336..4366    +  CDS            Cre (fragment): site-specific recombinase Cre is a site-specific recombinase from bacteriophage P1. Recombination occurs at loxP sequences.
   4399..4422    +  misc_feature   MCS (fragment): pBluescript multiple cloning site
   4422..5010    +  misc_feature   WPRE: woodchuck hepatitis virus posttranscriptional regulatory element
   5011..5030    +  misc_feature   MCS (fragment): pBluescript multiple cloning site
   5032..5532    +  CDS            nef (fragment): NEF_HV1LA - Experimental evidence at protein level: Swiss-Prot protein existence level 1. Extracellular Nef protein targets CD4(+) T-lymphocytes for apoptosis by interacting with CXCR4 surface receptors. From Human immunodeficiency virus type 1 group M subtype B (isolate Lai) (HIV-1).
   5539..5719    +  LTR            5' LTR (truncated): truncated 5' long terminal repeat (LTR) from HIV-1
   5781..6369    -  rep_origin     ori: high-copy-number ColE1/pMB1/pBR322/pUC origin of replication
   6540..7400    -  CDS            AmpR: β-lactamase; bla; confers resistance to ampicillin, carbenicillin, and related antibiotics
   7401..7505    -  promoter       AmpR promoter: bla
   7564..7616    -  misc_feature   bom (fragment): basis of mobility region from pBR322
>Addgene plasmid #193213 | Lenti-sgFam135b#1/Cre | addgene full sequence | sequence record 379360 | Addgene NGS Result
GACATTGATTATTGACTAGTTATTAATAGTAATCAATTACGGGGTCATTAGTTCATAGCCCATATATGGA
GTTCCGCGTTACATAACTTACGGTAAATGGCCCGCCTGGCTGACCGCCCAACGACCCCCGCCCATTGACG
TCAATAATGACGTATGTTCCCATAGTAACGCCAATAGGGACTTTCCATTGACGTCAATGGGTGGAGTATT
TACGGTAAACTGCCCACTTGGCAGTACATCAAGTGTATCATATGCCAAGTACGCCCCCTATTGACGTCAA
TGACGGTAAATGGCCCGCCTGGCATTATGCCCAGTACATGACCTTATGGGACTTTCCTACTTGGCAGTAC
ATCTACGTATTAGTCATCGCTATTACCATGGTGATGCGGTTTTGGCAGTACATCAATGGGCGTGGATAGC
GGTTTGACTCACGGGGATTTCCAAGTCTCCACCCCATTGACGTCAATGGGAGTTTGTTTTGGCACCAAAA
TCAACGGGACTTTCCAAAATGTCGTAACAACTCCGCCCCATTGACGCAAATGGGCGGTAGGCGTGTACGG
TGGGAGGTCTATATAAGCAGCGCGTTTTGCCTGTACTGGGTCTCTCTGGTTAGACCAGATCTGAGCCTGG
GAGCTCTCTGGCTAACTAGGGAACCCACTGCTTAAGCCTCAATAAAGCTTGCCTTGAGTGCTTCAAGTAG
TGTGTGCCCGTCTGTTGTGTGACTCTGGTAACTAGAGATCCCTCAGACCCTTTTAGTCAGTGTGGAAAAT
CTCTAGCAGTGGCGCCCGAACAGGGACTTGAAAGCGAAAGGGAAACCAGAGGAGCTCTCTCGACGCAGGA
CTCGGCTTGCTGAAGCGCGCACGGCAAGAGGCGAGGGGCGGCGACTGGTGAGTACGCCAAAAATTTTGAC
TAGCGGAGGCTAGAAGGAGAGAGATGGGTGCGAGAGCGTCAGTATTAAGCGGGGGAGAATTAGATCGCGA
TGGGAAAAAATTCGGTTAAGGCCAGGGGGAAAGAAAAAATATAAATTAAAACATATAGTATGGGCAAGCA
GGGAGCTAGAACGATTCGCAGTTAATCCTGGCCTGTTAGAAACATCAGAAGGCTGTAGACAAATACTGGG
ACAGCTACAACCATCCCTTCAGACAGGATCAGAAGAACTTAGATCATTATATAATACAGTAGCAACCCTC
TATTGTGTGCATCAAAGGATAGAGATAAAAGACACCAAGGAAGCTTTAGACAAGATAGAGGAAGAGCAAA
ACAAAAGTAAGACCACCGCACAGCAAGCGGCCGGCCGCTGATCTTCAGACCTGGAGGAGGAGATATGAGG
GACAATTGGAGAAGTGAATTATATAAATATAAAGTAGTAAAAATTGAACCATTAGGAGTAGCACCCACCA
AGGCAAAGAGAAGAGTGGTGCAGAGAGAAAAAAGAGCAGTGGGAATAGGAGCTTTGTTCCTTGGGTTCTT
GGGAGCAGCAGGAAGCACTATGGGCGCAGCGTCAATGACGCTGACGGTACAGGCCAGACAATTATTGTCT
GGTATAGTGCAGCAGCAGAACAATTTGCTGAGGGCTATTGAGGCGCAACAGCATCTGTTGCAACTCACAG
TCTGGGGCATCAAGCAGCTCCAGGCAAGAATCCTGGCTGTGGAAAGATACCTAAAGGATCAACAGCTCCT
GGGGATTTGGGGTTGCTCTGGAAAACTCATTTGCACCACTGCTGTGCCTTGGAATGCTAGTTGGAGTAAT
AAATCTCTGGAACAGATTTGGAATCACACGACCTGGATGGAGTGGGACAGAGAAATTAACAATTACACAA
GCTTAATACACTCCTTAATTGAAGAATCGCAAAACCAGCAAGAAAAGAATGAACAAGAATTATTGGAATT
AGATAAATGGGCAAGTTTGTGGAATTGGTTTAACATAACAAATTGGCTGTGGTATATAAAATTATTCATA
ATGATAGTAGGAGGCTTGGTAGGTTTAAGAATAGTTTTTGCTGTACTTTCTATAGTGAATAGAGTTAGGC
AGGGATATTCACCATTATCGTTTCAGACCCACCTCCCAACCCCGAGGGGACCCGACAGGCCCGAAGGAAT
AGAAGAAGAAGGTGGAGAGAGAGACAGAGACAGATCCATTCGATTAGTGAACGGATCGGCACTGCGTGCG
CCAATTCTGCAGACAAATGGCAGTATTCATCCACAATTTTAAAAGAAAAGGGGGGATTGGGGGGTACAGT
GCAGGGGAAAGAATAGTAGACATAATAGCAACAGACATACAAACTAAAGAATTACAAAAACAAATTACAA
AAATTCAAAATTTTCGGGTTTATTACAGGGACAGCAGAGATCCAGTTTGGTTAGTACCGGGCCCGCTCTA
GCCCTGCAGGAACTGTTTAAACTGTGAGGGCCTATTTCCCATGATTCCTTCATATTTGCATATACGATAC
AAGGCTGTTAGAGAGATAATTGGAATTAATTTGACTGTAAACACAAAGATATTAGTACAAAATACGTGAC
GTAGAAAGTAATAATTTCTTGGGTAGTTTGCAGTTTTAAAATTATGTTTTAAAATGGACTATCATATGCT
TACCGTAACTTGAAAGTATTTCGATTTCTTGGCTTTATATATCTTGTGGAAAGGACCAAACACCGCTAAC
TCCATACCTGATCAGGTTTAAGAGCTATGCTGGAAACAGCATAGCAAGTTTAAATAAGGCTAGTCCGTTA
TCAACTTGAAAAAGTGGCACCGAGTCGGTGCTTTTTTGTTTGGCGCGCCTATGGCTTAATTAACATGGCG
GCCGCATTCTACCGGGTAGGGGAGGCGCTTTTCCCAAGGCAGTCTGGAGCATGCGCTTTAGCAGCCCCGC
TGGGCACTTGGCGCTACACAAGTGGCCTCTGGCCTCGCACACATTCCACATCCACCGGTAGGCGCCAACC
GGCTCCGTTCTTTGGTGGCCCCTTCGCGCCACCTTCTACTCCTCCCCTAGTCAGGAAGTTCCCCCCCGCC
CCGCAGCTCGCGTCGTGCAGGACGTGACAAATGGAAGTAGCACGTCTCACTAGTCTCGTGCAGATGGACA
GCACCGCTGAGCAATGGAAGCGGGTAGGCCTTTGGGGCAGCGGCCAATAGCAGCTTTGCTCCTTCGCTTT
CTGGGCTCAGAGGCTGGGAAGGGGTGGGTCCGGGGGCGGGCTCAGGGGCGGGCTCAGGGGCGGGGCGGGC
GCCCGAAGGTCCTCCGGAGGCCCGGCATTCTGCACGCTTCAAAAGCGCACGTCTGCCGCGCTGTTCTCCT
CTTCCTCATCTCCGGGACCCGGGATGCCCAAGAAGAAGAGGAAGGTGTCCAATTTACTGACCGTACACCA
AAATTTGCCTGCATTACCGGTCGATGCAACGAGTGATGAGGTTCGCAAGAACCTGATGGACATGTTCAGG
GATCGCCAGGCGTTTTCTGAGCATACCTGGAAAATGCTTCTGTCCGTTTGCCGGTCGTGGGCGGCATGGT
GCAAGTTGAATAACCGGAAATGGTTTCCCGCAGAACCTGAAGATGTTCGCGATTATCTTCTATATCTTCA
GGCGCGCGGTCTGGCAGTAAAAACTATCCAGCAACATTTGGGCCAGCTAAACATGCTTCATCGTCGGTCC
GGGCTGCCACGACCAAGTGACAGCAATGCTGTTTCACTGGTTATGCGGCGGATCCGAAAAGAAAACGTTG
ATGCCGGTGAACGTGCAAAACAGGCTCTAGCGTTCGAACGCACTGATTTCGACCAGGTTCGTTCACTCAT
GGAAAATAGCGATCGCTGCCAGGATATACGTAATCTGGCATTTCTGGGGATTGCTTATAACACCCTGTTA
CGTATAGCCGAAATTGCCAGGATCAGGGTTAAAGATATCTCACGTACTGACGGTGGGAGAATGTTAATCC
ATATTGGCAGAACGAAAACGCTGGTTAGCACCGCAGGTGTAGAGAAGGCACTTAGCCTGGGGGTAACTAA
ACTGGTCGAGCGATGGATTTCCGTCTCTGGTGTAGCTGATGATCCGAATAACTACCTGTTTTGCCGGGTC
AGAAAAAATGGTGTTGCCGCGCCATCTGCCACCAGCCAGCTATCAACTCGCGCCCTGGAAGGGATTTTTG
AAGCAACTCATCGATTGATTTACGGCGCTAAGGATGACTCTGGTCAGAGATACCTGGCCTGGTCTGGACA
CAGTGCCCGTGTCGGAGCCGCGCGAGATATGGCCCGCGCTGGAGTTTCAATACCGGAGATCATGCAAGCT
GGTGGCTGGACCAATGTAAATATTGTCATGAACTATATCCGTAACCTGGATAGTGAAACAGGGGCAATGG
TGCGCCTGCTGGAAGATGGCGATTAGCCATGTTTAAGGGTTCCGGTTCCACTAGGTACAATTCGATATCA
AGCTTATCGATAATCAACCTCTGGATTACAAAATTTGTGAAAGATTGACTGGTATTCTTAACTATGTTGC
TCCTTTTACGCTATGTGGATACGCTGCTTTAATGCCTTTGTATCATGCTATTGCTTCCCGTATGGCTTTC
ATTTTCTCCTCCTTGTATAAATCCTGGTTGCTGTCTCTTTATGAGGAGTTGTGGCCCGTTGTCAGGCAAC
GTGGCGTGGTGTGCACTGTGTTTGCTGACGCAACCCCCACTGGTTGGGGCATTGCCACCACCTGTCAGCT
CCTTTCCGGGACTTTCGCTTTCCCCCTCCCTATTGCCACGGCGGAACTCATCGCCGCCTGCCTTGCCCGC
TGCTGGACAGGGGCTCGGCTGTTGGGCACTGACAATTCCGTGGTGTTGTCGGGGAAATCATCGTCCTTTC
CTTGGCTGCTCGCCTGTGTTGCCACCTGGATTCTGCGCGGGACGTCCTTCTGCTACGTCCCTTCGGCCCT
CAATCCAGCGGACCTTCCTTCCCGCGGCCTGCTGCCGGCTCTGCGGCCTCTTCCGCGTCTTCGCCTTCGC
CCTCAGACGAGTCGGATCTCCCTTTGGGCCGCCTCCCCGCATCGATACCGTCGACCTCGATCGAGACCTA
GAAAAACATGGAGCAATCACAAGTAGCAATACAGCAGCTACCAATGCTGATTGTGCCTGGCTAGAAGCAC
AAGAGGAGGAGGAGGTGGGTTTTCCAGTCACACCTCAGGTACCTTTAAGACCAATGACTTACAAGGCAGC
TGTAGATCTTAGCCACTTTTTAAAAGAAAAGGGGGGACTGGAAGGGCTAATTCACTCCCAACGAAGACAA
GATATCCTTGATCTGTGGATCTACCACACACAAGGCTACTTCCCTGATTGGCAGAACTACACACCAGGGC
CAGGGATCAGATATCCACTGACCTTTGGATGGTGCTACAAGCTAGTACCAGTTGAGCAAGAGAAGGTAGA
AGAAGCCAATGAAGGAGAGAACACCCGCTTGTTACACCCTGTGAGCCTGCATGGGATGGATGACCCGGAG
AGAGAAGTATTAGAGTGGAGGTTTGACAGCCGCCTAGCATTTCATCACATGGCCCGAGAGCTGCATCCGG
ACTGTACTGGGTCTCTCTGGTTAGACCAGATCTGAGCCTGGGAGCTCTCTGGCTAACTAGGGAACCCACT
GCTTAAGCCTCAATAAAGCTTGCCTTGAGTGCTTCAAGTAGTGTGTGCCCGTCTGTTGTGTGACTCTGGT
AACTAGAGATCCCTCAGACCCTTTTAGTCAGTGTGGAAAATCTCTAGCAGCATGTGAGCAAAAGGCCAGC
AAAAGGCCAGGAACCGTAAAAAGGCCGCGTTGCTGGCGTTTTTCCATAGGCTCCGCCCCCCTGACGAGCA
TCACAAAAATCGACGCTCAAGTCAGAGGTGGCGAAACCCGACAGGACTATAAAGATACCAGGCGTTTCCC
CCTGGAAGCTCCCTCGTGCGCTCTCCTGTTCCGACCCTGCCGCTTACCGGATACCTGTCCGCCTTTCTCC
CTTCGGGAAGCGTGGCGCTTTCTCATAGCTCACGCTGTAGGTATCTCAGTTCGGTGTAGGTCGTTCGCTC
CAAGCTGGGCTGTGTGCACGAACCCCCCGTTCAGCCCGACCGCTGCGCCTTATCCGGTAACTATCGTCTT
GAGTCCAACCCGGTAAGACACGACTTATCGCCACTGGCAGCAGCCACTGGTAACAGGATTAGCAGAGCGA
GGTATGTAGGCGGTGCTACAGAGTTCTTGAAGTGGTGGCCTAACTACGGCTACACTAGAAGAACAGTATT
TGGTATCTGCGCTCTGCTGAAGCCAGTTACCTTCGGAAAAAGAGTTGGTAGCTCTTGATCCGGCAAACAA
ACCACCGCTGGTAGCGGTGGTTTTTTTGTTTGCAAGCAGCAGATTACGCGCAGAAAAAAAGGATCTCAAG
AAGATCCTTTGATCTTTTCTACGGGGTCTGACGCTCAGTGGAACGAAAACTCACGTTAAGGGATTTTGGT
CATGAGATTATCAAAAAGGATCTTCACCTAGATCCTTTTAAATTAAAAATGAAGTTTTAAATCAATCTAA
AGTATATATGAGTAAACTTGGTCTGACAGTTACCAATGCTTAATCAGTGAGGCACCTATCTCAGCGATCT
GTCTATTTCGTTCATCCATAGTTGCCTGACTCCCCGTCGTGTAGATAACTACGATACGGGAGGGCTTACC
ATCTGGCCCCAGTGCTGCAATGATACCGCGAGACCCACGCTCACCGGCTCCAGATTTATCAGCAATAAAC
CAGCCAGCCGGAAGGGCCGAGCGCAGAAGTGGTCCTGCAACTTTATCCGCCTCCATCCAGTCTATTAATT
GTTGCCGGGAAGCTAGAGTAAGTAGTTCGCCAGTTAATAGTTTGCGCAACGTTGTTGCCATTGCTACAGG
CATCGTGGTGTCACGCTCGTCGTTTGGTATGGCTTCATTCAGCTCCGGTTCCCAACGATCAAGGCGAGTT
ACATGATCCCCCATGTTGTGCAAAAAAGCGGTTAGCTCCTTCGGTCCTCCGATCGTTGTCAGAAGTAAGT
TGGCCGCAGTGTTATCACTCATGGTTATGGCAGCACTGCATAATTCTCTTACTGTCATGCCATCCGTAAG
ATGCTTTTCTGTGACTGGTGAGTACTCAACCAAGTCATTCTGAGAATAGTGTATGCGGCGACCGAGTTGC
TCTTGCCCGGCGTCAATACGGGATAATACCGCGCCACATAGCAGAACTTTAAAAGTGCTCATCATTGGAA
AACGTTCTTCGGGGCGAAAACTCTCAAGGATCTTACCGCTGTTGAGATCCAGTTCGATGTAACCCACTCG
TGCACCCAACTGATCTTCAGCATCTTTTACTTTCACCAGCGTTTCTGGGTGAGCAAAAACAGGAAGGCAA
AATGCCGCAAAAAAGGGAATAAGGGCGACACGGAAATGTTGAATACTCATACTCTTCCTTTTTCAATATT
ATTGAAGCATTTATCAGGGTTATTGTCTCATGAGCGGATACATATTTGAATGTATTTAGAAAAATAAACA
AATAGGGGTTCCGCGCACATTTCCCCGAAAAGTGCCACCTGACGTCGACGGATCGGGAGATCTCCCGATC
CCCTATGGTGCACTCTCAGTACAATCTGCTCTGATGCCGCATAGTTAAGCCAGTATCTGCTCCCTGCTTG
TGTGTTGGAGGTCGCTGAGTAGTGCGCGAGCAAAATTTAAGCTACAACAAGGCAAGGCTTGACCGACAAT
TGCATGAAGAATCTGCTTAGGGTTAGGCGTTTTGCGCTGCTTCGCGATGTACGGGCCAGATATACGCGTT
